>Addgene plasmid #138589 | pET30b_OmpAT7Sav | depositor full sequence | sequence record 267757 | pET30b_OmpAT7Sav sequence 5821 bps
TGGCGAATGGG
[124 nt withheld, positions 12-135]
C
[91 nt withheld, positions 137-227]
A
[49 nt withheld, positions 229-277]
CCTTTGACGTTGGAGTCCACGTTCTTT
[37 nt withheld, positions 305-341]
ACCCTATCTCGGTCTATTCTTTTGATTTATAAGGGATTTTGCCGATTTCGGCCTATTGGTTAAAAAATGA
GCTGATTTAACAAAAATTTAACGCGAATTTTAACAAAATATTAACGTTTACAATTTCAGGTGGCACTTTT
CGGGGAAATGTGCGCGGAACCCCTATTTGTTTATTTTTCTAAATACATTCAAATATGTATCCGCTCATGA
ATTAATTCTTAGAAAAACTCATCGAGCATCAAATGAAACTGCAATTTATTCATATCAGGATTATCAATAC
CATATTTTTGAAAAAGCCGTTTCTGTAATGAAGGAGAAAACTCACCGAGGCAGTTCCATAGGATGGCAAG
ATCCTGGTATCGGTCTGCGATTCCGACTCGTCCAACATCAATACAACCTATTAATTTCCCCTCGTCAAAA
ATAAGGTTATCAAGTGAGAAATCACCATGAGTGACGACTGAATCCGGTGAGAATGGCAAAAGTTTATGCA
TTTCTTTCCAGACTTGTTCAACAGGCCAGCCATTACGCTCGTCATCAAAATCACTCGCATCAACCAAACC
GTTATTCATTCGTGATTGCGCCTGAGCGAGACGAAATACGCGATCGCTGTTAAAAGGACAATTACAAACA
GGAATCGAATGCAACCGGCGCAGGAACACTGCCAGCGCATCAACAATATTTTCACCTGAATCAGGATATT
CTTCTAATACCTGGAATGCTGTTTTCCCGGGGATCGCAGTGGTGAGTAACCATGCATCATCAGGAGTACG
GATAAAATGCTTGATGGTCGGAAGAGGCATAAATTCCGTCAGCCAGTTTAGTCTGACCATCTCATCTGTA
ACATCATTGGCAACGCTACCTTTGCCATGTTTCAGAAACAACTCTGGCGCATCGGGCTTCCCATACAATC
GATAGATTGTCGCACCTGATTGCCCGACATTATCGCGAGCCCATTTATACCCATATAAATCAGCATCCAT
GTTGGAATTTAATCGCGGCCTAGAGCAAGACGTTTCCCGTTGAATATGGCTCATAACACCCCTTGTATTA
CTGTTTATGTAAGCAGACAGTTTTATTGTTCATGACCAAAATCCCTTAACGTGAGTTTTCGTTCCACTGA
GCGTCAGACCCCGTAGAAAAGATCAAAGGATCTTCTTGAGATCCTTTTTTTCTGCGCGTAATCTGCTGCT
TGCAAACAAAAAAACCACCGCTACCAGCGGTGGTTTGTTTGCCGGATCAAGAGCTACCAACTCTTTTTCC
GAAGGTAACTGGCTTCAGCAGAGCGCAGATACCAAATACTGTCCTTCTAGTGTAGCCGTAGTTAGGCCAC
CACTTCAAGAACTCTGTAGCACCGCCTACATACCTCGCTCTGCTAATCCTGTTACCAGTGGCTGCTGCCA
GTGGCGATAAGTCGTGTCTTACCGGGTTGGACTCAAGACGATAGTTACCGGATAAGGCGCAGCGGTCGGG
CTGAACGGGGGGTTCGTGCACACAGCCCAGCTTGGAGCGAACGACCTACACCGAACTGAGATACCTACAG
CGTGAGCTATGAGAAAGCGCCACGCTTCCCGAAGGGAGAAAGGCGGACAGGTATCCGGTAAGCGGCAGGG
TCGGAACAGGAGAGCGCACGAGGGAGCTTCCAGGGGGAAACGCCTGGTATCTTTATAGTCCTGTCGGGTT
TCGCCACCTCTGACTTGAGCGTCGATTTTTGTGATGCTCGTCAGGGGGGCGGAGCCTATGGAAAAACGCC
AGCAACGCGGCCTTTTTACGGTTCCTGGCCTTTTGCTGGCCTTTTGCTCACATGTTCTTTCCTGCGTTAT
CCCCTGATTCTGTGGATAACCGTATTACCGCCTTTGAGTGAGCTGATACCGCTCGCCGCAGCCGAACGAC
CGAGCGCAGCGAGTCAGTGAGCGAGGAAGCGGAAGAGCGCCTGATGCGGTATTTTCTCCTTACGCATCTG
TGCGGTATTTCACACCGCATATATGGTGCACTCTCAGTACAATCTGCTCTGATGCCGCATAGTTAAGCCA
GTATACACTCCGCTATCGCTACGTGACTGGGTCATGGCTGCGCCCCGACACCCGCCAACACCCGCTGACG
CGCCCTGACGGGCTTGTCTGCTCCCGGCATCCGCTTACAGACAAGCTGTGACCGTCTCCGGGAGCTGCAT
GTGTCAGAGGTTTTCACCGTCATCACCGAAACGCGCGAGGCAGCTGCGGTAAAGCTCATCAGCGTGGTCG
TGAAGCGATTCACAGATGTCTGCCTGTTCATCCGCGTCCAGCTCGTTGAGTTTCTCCAGAAGCGTTAATG
TCTGGCTTCTGATAAAGCGGGCCATGTTAAGGGCGGTTTTTTCCTGTTTGGTCACTGATGCCTCCGTGTA
AGGGGGATTTCTGTTCATGGGGGTAATGATACCGATGAAACGAGAGAGGATGCTCACGATACGGGTTACT
GATGATGAACATGCCCGGTTACTGGAACGTTGTGAGGGTAAACAACTGGCGGTATGGATGCGGCGGGACC
AGAGAAAAATCACTCAGGGTCAATGCCAGCGCTTCGTTAATACAGATGTAGGTGTTCCACAGGGTAGCCA
GCAGCATCCTGCGATGCAGATCCGGAACATAATGGTGCAGGGCGCTGACTTCCGCGTTTCCAGACTTTAC
GAAACACGGAAACCGAAGACCATTCATGTTGTTGCTCAGGTCGCAGACGTTTTGCAGCAGCAGTCGCTTC
ACGTTCGCTCGCGTATCGGTGATTCATTCTGCTAACCAGTAAGGCAACCCCGCCAGCCTAGCCGGGTCCT
CAACGACAGGAGCACGATCATGCGCACCCGTGGGGCCGCCATGCCGGCGATAATGGCCTGCTTCTCGCCG
AAACGTTTGGTGGCGGGACCAGTGACGAAGGCTTGAGCGAGGGCGTGCAAGATTCCGAATACCGCAAGCG
ACAGGCCGATCATCGTCGCGCTCCAGCGAAAGCGGTCCTCGCCGAAAATGACCCAGAGCGCTGCCGGCAC
CTGTCCTACGAGTTGCATGATAAAGAAGACAGTCATAAGTGCGGCGACGATAGTCATGCCCCGCGCCCAC
CGGAAGGAGCTGACTGGGTTGAAGGCTCTCAAGGGCATCGGTCGAGATCCCGGTGCCTAATGAGTGAGCT
AACTTACATTAATTGCGTTGCGCTCACTGCCCGCTTTCCAGTCGGGAAACCTGTCGTGCCAGCTGCATTA
ATGAATCGGCCAACGCGCGGGGAGAGGCGGTTTGCGTATTGGGCGCCAGGGTGGTTTTTCTTTTCACCAG
TGAGACGGGCAACAGCTGATTGCCCTTCACCGCCTGGCCCTGAGAGAGTTGCAGCAAGCGGTCCACGCTG
GTTTGCCCCAGCAGGCGAAAATCCTGTTTGATGGTGGTTAACGGCGGGATATAACATGAGCTGTCTTCGG
TATCGTCGTATCCCACTACCGAGATGTCCGCACCAACGCGCAGCCCGGACTCGGTAATGGCGCGCATTGC
GCCCAGCGCCATCTGATCGTTGGCAACCAGCATCGCAGTGGGAACGATGCCCTCATTCAGCATTTGCATG
GTTTGTTGAAAACCGGACATGGCACTCCAGTCGCCTTCCCGTTCCGCTATCGGCTGAATTTGATTGCGAG
TGAGATATTTATGCCAGCCAGCCAGACGCAGACGCGCCGAGACAGAACTTAATGGGCCCGCTAACAGCGC
GATTTGCTGGTGACCCAATGCGACCAGATGCTCCACGCCCAGTCGCGTACCGTCTTCATGGGAGAAAATA
ATACTGTTGATGGGTGTCTGGTCAGAGACATCAAGAAATAACGCCGGAACATTAGTGCAGGCAGCTTCCA
CAGCAATGGCATCCTGGTCATCCAGCGGATAGTTAATGATCAGCCCACTGACGCGTTGCGCGAGAAGATT
GTGCACCGCCGCTTTACAGGCTTCGACGCCGCTTCGTTCTACCATCGACACCACCACGCTGGCACCCAGT
TGATCGGCGCGAGATTTAATCGCCGCGACAATTTGCGACGGCGCGTGCAGGGCCAGACTGGAGGTGGCAA
CGCCAATCAGCAACGACTGTTTGCCCGCCAGTTGTTGTGCCACGCGGTTGGGAATGTAATTCAGCTCCGC
CATCGCCGCTTCCACTTTTTCCCGCGTTTTCGCAGAAACGTGGCTGGCCTGGTTCACCACGCGGGAAACG
GTCTGATAAGAGACACCGGCATACTCTGCGACATCGTATAACGTTACTGGTTTCACATTCACCACCCTGA
ATTGACTCTCTTCCGGGCGCTATCATGCCATACCGCGAAAGGTTTTGCGCCATTCGATGGTGTCCGGGAT
CTCGACGCTCTCCCTTATGCGACTCCTGCATTAGGAAGCAGCCCAGTAGTAGGTTGAGGCCGTTGAGCAC
CGCCGCCGCAAGGAATGGTGCATGCAAGGAGATGGCGCCCAACAGTCCCCCGGCCACGGGGCCTGCCACC
ATACCCACGCCGAAACAAGCGCTCATGAGCCCGAAGTGGCGAGCCCGATCTTCCCCATCGGTGATGTCGG
CGATATAGGCGCCAGCAACCGCACCTGTGGCGCCGGTGATGCCGGCCACGATGCGTCCGGCGTAGAGGAT
CGAGATCGATCTCGATCCCGCGAAATTAATACGACTCACTATAGGGGAATTGTGAGCGGATAACAATTCC
CCTCTAGAAATAATTTTGTTTAACTTTAAGAAGGAGATATACATATGAAAAAGACAGCTATCGCGATTGC
AGTGGCACTGGCTGGTTTCGCTACCGTAGCGCAGGCCGCTAGCATGACTGGTGGACAGCAAATGGGTCGG
GATCAGGCCGGCATCACCGGCACCTGGTACAACCAGCTCGGCTCGACCTTCATCGTGACCGCGGGCGCCG
ACGGCGCCCTGACCGGAACCTACGAGTCGGCCGTCGGCAACGCCGAGAGCCGCTACGTCCTGACCGGTCG
TTACGACAGCGCCCCGGCCACCGACGGCAGCGGCACCGCCCTCGGTTGGACGGTGGCCTGGAAGAATAAC
TACCGCAACGCCCACTCCGCGACCACGTGGAGCGGCCAGTACGTCGGCGGCGCCGAGGCGAGGATCAACA
CCCAGTGGCTGCTGACCTCCGGCACCACCGAGGCCAACGCCTGGAAGTCCACGCTGGTCGGCCACGACAC
CTTCACCAAGGTGAAGCCGTCCGCCGCCTCCATCGACGCGGCGAAGAAGGCCGGCGTCAACAACGGCAAC
CCGCTCGACGCCGTTCAGCAGTAATAAGGATCCGAATTCGAGCTCCGTCGACAAGCTTGCGGCCGCACTC
GAGCACCACCACCACCACCACTGAGATCCGGCTGCTAACAAAGCCCGAAAGGAAGCTGAGTTGGCTGCTG
CCACCGCTGAGCAATAACTAGCATAACCCCTTGGGGCCTCTAAACGGGTCTTGAGGGGTTTTTTGCTGAA
AGGAGGAACTATATCCGGAT
Features (pLannotate 1.2.2; 19 found; start..end, strand, type, name):
     12..467     +  rep_origin     f1 ori (sequence partly withheld): f1 bacteriophage origin of replication; arrow indicates direction of (+) strand synthesis
    494..551     +  promoter       AmpR promoter (fragment): bla
    560..1375    -  CDS            KanR: aminoglycoside phosphotransferase; aph(3')-Ia; confers resistance to kanamycin in bacteria or G418 (Geneticin®) in eukaryotes
   1497..2085    +  rep_origin     ori: high-copy-number ColE1/pMB1/pBR322/pUC origin of replication
   2271..2413    -  misc_feature   bom: basis of mobility region from pBR322
   2515..2706    -  CDS            rop: Rop protein, which maintains plasmids at low copy number; rop
   2723..3103    +  CDS            YPB1_ECOLX: Protein predicted: Swiss-Prot protein existence level 4. From Escherichia coli.
   3175..3466    -  CDS            TcR (fragment): tetracycline efflux protein; tet; confers resistance to tetracycline
   3481..3502    -  protein_bind   CAP binding site: CAP binding activates transcription in the presence of cAMP. E. coli catabolite activator protein
   3515..4597    -  CDS            lacI: lac repressor; lacI; The lac repressor binds to the lac operator to inhibit transcription in E. coli. This inhibition can be relieved by adding lactose or isopropyl-β-D-thiogalactopyranoside (IPTG).
   4598..4675    -  promoter       lacI promoter: lacI
   4683..4962    -  CDS            TcR (fragment): tetracycline efflux protein; tet; confers resistance to tetracycline
   4988..5006    +  promoter       T7 promoter: promoter for bacteriophage T7 RNA polymerase
   5007..5031    +  protein_bind   lac operator: The lac repressor binds to the lac operator to inhibit transcription in E. coli. This inhibition can be relieved by adding lactose or isopropyl-β-D-thiogalactopyranoside (IPTG). lac repressor encoded by lacI
   5046..5068    +  RBS            RBS: efficient ribosome binding site from bacteriophage T7 gene 10 (Olins and Rangwala, 1989)
   5076..5612    +  CDS            SAV_STRAV: Experimental evidence at protein level: Swiss-Prot protein existence level 1. The biological function of streptavidin is not known. Forms a strong non-covalent specific complex with biotin (one molecule of biotin per subunit of streptavidin). From Streptomyces avidinii.
   5665..5682    +  CDS            9xHis (fragment): 9xHis affinity tag
   5692..5741    +  CDS            SET1 (fragment): solubility-enhancement tag derived from T7 phage gene 10B
   5749..5796    +  terminator     T7 terminator: transcription terminator for bacteriophage T7 RNA polymerase
