>Addgene plasmid #138589 | pET30b_OmpAT7Sav | addgene full sequence | sequence record 274488 | Addgene NGS Result
TAATACGACTCACTATAGGGGAATTGTGAGCGGATAACAATTCCCCTCTAGAAATAATTTTGTTTAACTT
TAAGAAGGAGATATACATATGAAAAAGACAGCTATCGCGATTGCAGTGGCACTGGCTGGTTTCGCTACCG
TAGCGCAGGCCGCTAGCATGACTGGTGGACAGCAAATGGGTCGGGATCAGGCCGGCATCACCGGCACCTG
GTACAACCAGCTCGGCTCGACCTTCATCGTGACCGCGGGCGCCGACGGCGCCCTGACCGGAACCTACGAG
TCGGCCGTCGGCAACGCCGAGAGCCGCTACGTCCTGACCGGTCGTTACGACAGCGCCCCGGCCACCGACG
GCAGCGGCACCGCCCTCGGTTGGACGGTGGCCTGGAAGAATAACTACCGCAACGCCCACTCCGCGACCAC
GTGGAGCGGCCAGTACGTCGGCGGCGCCGAGGCGAGGATCAACACCCAGTGGCTGCTGACCTCCGGCACC
ACCGAGGCCAACGCCTGGAAGTCCACGCTGGTCGGCCACGACACCTTCACCAAGGTGAAGCCGTCCGCCG
CCTCCATCGACGCGGCGAAGAAGGCCGGCGTCAACAACGGCAACCCGCTCGACGCCGTTCAGCAGTAATA
AGGATCCGAATTCGAGCTCCGTCGACAAGCTTGCGGCCGCACTCGAGCACCACCACCACCACCACTGAGA
TCCGGCTGCTAACAAAGCCCGAAAGGAAGCTGAGTTGGCTGCTGCCACCGCTGAGCAATAACTAGCATAA
CCCCTTGGGGCCTCTAAACGGGTCTTGAGGGGTTTTTTGCTGAAAGGAGGAACTATATCCGGATTGGCGA
ATGGG
[124 nt withheld, positions 846-969]
C
[91 nt withheld, positions 971-1061]
A
[49 nt withheld, positions 1063-1111]
CCTTTGACGTTGGAGTCCACGTTCTTT
[37 nt withheld, positions 1139-1175]
ACCCTATCTCGGTCTATTCTTTTGATTTATAAGGGATTTTGCCGATTTCGGCCTATTGGTTAAAAAATGA
GCTGATTTAACAAAAATTTAACGCGAATTTTAACAAAATATTAACGCTTACAATTTAGGTGGCACTTTTC
GGGGAAATGTGCGCGGAACCCCTATTTGTTTATTTTTCTAAATACATTCAAATATGTATCCGCTCATGAA
TTAATTCTTAGAAAAACTCATCGAGCATCAAATGAAACTGCAATTTATTCATATCAGGATTATCAATACC
ATATTTTTGAAAAAGCCGTTTCTGTAATGAAGGAGAAAACTCACCGAGGCAGTTCCATAGGATGGCAAGA
TCCTGGTATCGGTCTGCGATTCCGACTCGTCCAACATCAATACAACCTATTAATTTCCCCTCGTCAAAAA
TAAGGTTATCAAGTGAGAAATCACCATGAGTGACGACTGAATCCGGTGAGAATGGCAAAAGTTTATGCAT
TTCTTTCCAGACTTGTTCAACAGGCCAGCCATTACGCTCGTCATCAAAATCACTCGCATCAACCAAACCG
TTATTCATTCGTGATTGCGCCTGAGCGAGACGAAATACGCGATCGCTGTTAAAAGGACAATTACAAACAG
GAATCGAATGCAACCGGCGCAGGAACACTGCCAGCGCATCAACAATATTTTCACCTGAATCAGGATATTC
TTCTAATACCTGGAATGCTGTTTTCCCGGGGATCGCAGTGGTGAGTAACCATGCATCATCAGGAGTACGG
ATAAAATGCTTGATGGTCGGAAGAGGCATAAATTCCGTCAGCCAGTTTAGTCTGACCATCTCATCTGTAA
CATCATTGGCAACGCTACCTTTGCCATGTTTCAGAAACAACTCTGGCGCATCGGGCTTCCCATACAATCG
ATAGATTGTCGCACCTGATTGCCCGACATTATCGCGAGCCCATTTATACCCATATAAATCAGCATCCATG
TTGGAATTTAATCGCGGCCTAGAGCAAGACGTTTCCCGTTGAATATGGCTCATAACACCCCTTGTATTAC
TGTTTATGTAAGCAGACAGTTTTATTGTTCATGACCAAAATCCCTTAACGTGAGTTTTCGTTCCACTGAG
CGTCAGACCCCGTAGAAAAGATCAAAGGATCTTCTTGAGATCCTTTTTTTCTGCGCGTAATCTGCTGCTT
GCAAACAAAAAAACCACCGCTACCAGCGGTGGTTTGTTTGCCGGATCAAGAGCTACCAACTCTTTTTCCG
AAGGTAACTGGCTTCAGCAGAGCGCAGATACCAAATACTGTCCTTCTAGTGTAGCCGTAGTTAGGCCACC
ACTTCAAGAACTCTGTAGCACCGCCTACATACCTCGCTCTGCTAATCCTGTTACCAGTGGCTGCTGCCAG
TGGCGATAAGTCGTGTCTTACCGGGTTGGACTCAAGACGATAGTTACCGGATAAGGCGCAGCGGTCGGGC
TGAACGGGGGGTTCGTGCACACAGCCCAGCTTGGAGCGAACGACCTACACCGAACTGAGATACCTACAGC
GTGAGCTATGAGAAAGCGCCACGCTTCCCGAAGGGAGAAAGGCGGACAGGTATCCGGTAAGCGGCAGGGT
CGGAACAGGAGAGCGCACGAGGGAGCTTCCAGGGGGAAACGCCTGGTATCTTTATAGTCCTGTCGGGTTT
CGCCACCTCTGACTTGAGCGTCGATTTTTGTGATGCTCGTCAGGGGGGCGGAGCCTATGGAAAAACGCCA
GCAACGCGGCCTTTTTACGGTTCCTGGCCTTTTGCTGGCCTTTTGCTCACATGTTCTTTCCTGCGTTATC
CCCTGATTCTGTGGATAACCGTATTACCGCCTTTGAGTGAGCTGATACCGCTCGCCGCAGCCGAACGACC
GAGCGCAGCGAGTCAGTGAGCGAGGAAGCGGAAGAGCGCCTGATGCGGTATTTTCTCCTTACGCATCTGT
GCGGTATTTCACACCGCAATGGTGCACTCTCAGTACAATCTGCTCTGATGCCGCATAGTTAAGCCAGTAT
ACACTCCGCTATCGCTACGTGACTGGGTCATGGCTGCGCCCCGACACCCGCCAACACCCGCTGACGCGCC
CTGACGGGCTTGTCTGCTCCCGGCATCCGCTTACAGACAAGCTGTGACCGTCTCCGGGAGCTGCATGTGT
CAGAGGTTTTCACCGTCATCACCGAAACGCGCGAGGCAGCTGCGGTAAAGCTCATCAGCGTGGTCGTGAA
GCGATTCACAGATGTCTGCCTGTTCATCCGCGTCCAGCTCGTTGAGTTTCTCCAGAAGCGTTAATGTCTG
GCTTCTGATAAAGCGGGCCATGTTAAGGGCGGTTTTTTCCTGTTTGGTCACTGATGCCTCCGTGTAAGGG
GGATTTCTGTTCATGGGGGTAATGATACCGATGAAACGAGAGAGGATGCTCACGATACGGGTTACTGATG
ATGAACATGCCCGGTTACTGGAACGTTGTGAGGGTAAACAACTGGCGGTATGGATGCGGCGGGACCAGAG
AAAAATCACTCAGGGTCAATGCCAGCGCTTCGTTAATACAGATGTAGGTGTTCCACAGGGTAGCCAGCAG
CATCCTGCGATGCAGATCCGGAACATAATGGTGCAGGGCGCTGACTTCCGCGTTTCCAGACTTTACGAAA
CACGGAAACCGAAGACCATTCATGTTGTTGCTCAGGTCGCAGACGTTTTGCAGCAGCAGTCGCTTCACGT
TCGCTCGCGTATCGGTGATTCATTCTGCTAACCAGTAAGGCAACCCCGCCAGCCTAGCCGGGTCCTCAAC
GACAGGAGCACGATCATGCGCACCCGTGGGGCCGCCATGCCGGCGATAATGGCCTGCTTCTCGCCGAAAC
GTTTGGTGGCGGGACCAGTGACGAAGGCTTGAGCGAGGGCGTGCAAGATTCCGAATACCGCAAGCGACAG
GCCGATCATCGTCGCGCTCCAGCGAAAGCGGTCCTCGCCGAAAATGACCCAGAGCGCTGCCGGCACCTGT
CCTACGAGTTGCATGATAAAGAAGACAGTCATAAGTGCGGCGACGATAGTCATGCCCCGCGCCCACCGGA
AGGAGCTGACTGGGTTGAAGGCTCTCAAGGGCATCGGTCGAGATCCCGGTGCCTAATGAGTGAGCTAACT
TACATTAATTGCGTTGCGCTCACTGCCCGCTTTCCAGTCGGGAAACCTGTCGTGCCAGCTGCATTAATGA
ATCGGCCAACGCGCGGGGAGAGGCGGTTTGCGTATTGGGCGCCAGGGTGGTTTTTCTTTTCACCAGTGAG
ACGGGCAACAGCTGATTGCCCTTCACCGCCTGGCCCTGAGAGAGTTGCAGCAAGCGGTCCACGCTGGTTT
GCCCCAGCAGGCGAAAATCCTGTTTGATGGTGGTTAACGGCGGGATATAACATGAGCTGTCTTCGGTATC
GTCGTATCCCACTACCGAGATGTCCGCACCAACGCGCAGCCCGGACTCGGTAATGGCGCGCATTGCGCCC
AGCGCCATCTGATCGTTGGCAACCAGCATCGCAGTGGGAACGATGCCCTCATTCAGCATTTGCATGGTTT
GTTGAAAACCGGACATGGCACTCCAGTCGCCTTCCCGTTCCGCTATCGGCTGAATTTGATTGCGAGTGAG
ATATTTATGCCAGCCAGCCAGACGCAGACGCGCCGAGACAGAACTTAATGGGCCCGCTAACAGCGCGATT
TGCTGGTGACCCAATGCGACCAGATGCTCCACGCCCAGTCGCGTACCGTCTTCATGGGAGAAAATAATAC
TGTTGATGGGTGTCTGGTCAGAGACATCAAGAAATAACGCCGGAACATTAGTGCAGGCAGCTTCCACAGC
AATGGCATCCTGGTCATCCAGCGGATAGTTAATGATCAGCCCACTGACGCGTTGCGCGAGAAGATTGTGC
ACCGCCGCTTTACAGGCTTCGACGCCGCTTCGTTCTACCATCGACACCACCACGCTGGCACCCAGTTGAT
CGGCGCGAGATTTAATCGCCGCGACAATTTGCGACGGCGCGTGCAGGGCCAGACTGGAGGTGGCAACGCC
AATCAGCAACGACTGTTTGCCCGCCAGTTGTTGTGCCACGCGGTTGGGAATGTAATTCAGCTCCGCCATC
GCCGCTTCCACTTTTTCCCGCGTTTTCGCAGAAACGTGGCTGGCCTGGTTCACCACGCGGGAAACGGTCT
GATAAGAGACACCGGCATACTCTGCGACATCGTATAACGTTACTGGTTTCACATTCACCACCCTGAATTG
ACTCTCTTCCGGGCGCTATCATGCCATACCGCGAAAGGTTTTGCGCCATTCGATGGTGTCCGGGATCTCG
ACGCTCTCCCTTATGCGACTCCTGCATTAGGAAGCAGCCCAGTAGTAGGTTGAGGCCGTTGAGCACCGCC
GCCGCAAGGAATGGTGCATGCAAGGAGATGGCGCCCAACAGTCCCCCGGCCACGGGGCCTGCCACCATAC
CCACGCCGAAACAAGCGCTCATGAGCCCGAAGTGGCGAGCCCGATCTTCCCCATCGGTGATGTCGGCGAT
ATAGGCGCCAGCAACCGCACCTGTGGCGCCGGTGATGCCGGCCACGATGCGTCCGGCGTAGAGGATCGAG
ATCGATCTCGATCCCGCGAAAT
Features (pLannotate 1.2.2; 19 found; start..end, strand, type, name):
      1..19      +  promoter       T7 promoter: promoter for bacteriophage T7 RNA polymerase
     20..44      +  protein_bind   lac operator: The lac repressor binds to the lac operator to inhibit transcription in E. coli. This inhibition can be relieved by adding lactose or isopropyl-β-D-thiogalactopyranoside (IPTG). lac repressor encoded by lacI
     59..81      +  RBS            RBS: efficient ribosome binding site from bacteriophage T7 gene 10 (Olins and Rangwala, 1989)
     89..625     +  CDS            SAV_STRAV: Experimental evidence at protein level: Swiss-Prot protein existence level 1. The biological function of streptavidin is not known. Forms a strong non-covalent specific complex with biotin (one molecule of biotin per subunit of streptavidin). From Streptomyces avidinii.
    678..695     +  CDS            9xHis (fragment): 9xHis affinity tag
    705..754     +  CDS            SET1 (fragment): solubility-enhancement tag derived from T7 phage gene 10B
    762..809     +  terminator     T7 terminator: transcription terminator for bacteriophage T7 RNA polymerase
    846..1274    +  rep_origin     f1 ori (sequence partly withheld): f1 bacteriophage origin of replication; arrow indicates direction of (+) strand synthesis
   1327..1384    +  promoter       AmpR promoter (fragment): bla
   1393..2208    -  CDS            KanR: aminoglycoside phosphotransferase; aph(3')-Ia; confers resistance to kanamycin in bacteria or G418 (Geneticin®) in eukaryotes
   2330..2918    +  rep_origin     ori: high-copy-number ColE1/pMB1/pBR322/pUC origin of replication
   3104..3243    -  misc_feature   bom: basis of mobility region from pBR322
   3345..3536    -  CDS            rop: Rop protein, which maintains plasmids at low copy number; rop
   3553..3933    +  CDS            YPB1_ECOLX: Protein predicted: Swiss-Prot protein existence level 4. From Escherichia coli.
   4005..4296    -  CDS            TcR (fragment): tetracycline efflux protein; tet; confers resistance to tetracycline
   4311..4332    -  protein_bind   CAP binding site: CAP binding activates transcription in the presence of cAMP. E. coli catabolite activator protein
   4345..5427    -  CDS            lacI: lac repressor; lacI; The lac repressor binds to the lac operator to inhibit transcription in E. coli. This inhibition can be relieved by adding lactose or isopropyl-β-D-thiogalactopyranoside (IPTG).
   5428..5505    -  promoter       lacI promoter: lacI
   5513..5792    -  CDS            TcR (fragment): tetracycline efflux protein; tet; confers resistance to tetracycline
