[The description below was written by a language model from this plasmid's Addgene catalogue record and pLannotate feature annotations shown in this document.]
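Description:
pET30b_OmpAT7Sav is a bacterial expression plasmid of about 5.8 kb built on the Novagen pET30b backbone and used to produce streptavidin in the periplasm of E. coli. It replicates from a pBR322-type origin accompanied by the bom region and the rop gene, which keeps copy number low, and it is selected with kanamycin through an aph(3')-Ia resistance gene. An f1 origin is also present, along with short remnants of the tetracycline resistance gene that are backbone leftovers rather than functional markers.

The payload is a 537 bp synthetic open reading frame encoding a streptavidin variant (derived from the Streptomyces avidinii biotin-binding protein) that carries an N-terminal OmpA signal peptide followed by a T7 tag and retains the native C-terminus. The OmpA leader directs the protein across the inner membrane into the periplasm. Transcription is driven by the T7 promoter with an adjacent lac operator, translation starts from the phage T7 gene 10 ribosome binding site, and a T7 terminator closes the unit. The plasmid-borne lacI gene supplies repressor, so expression needs a host providing T7 RNA polymerase and is inducible with IPTG. A short His-tag fragment is annotated downstream of the streptavidin coding sequence as a separate feature. Given the stated native C-terminus, it is probably untranslated backbone sequence, though the record does not confirm this.

The two sequence records (the depositor's and the repository's sequencing result) show the same feature set in the same order, differing by only a few nucleotides in length. The associated publication concerns directed evolution of artificial metalloenzymes for in vivo metathesis, which suggests that the periplasmic streptavidin serves as the protein scaffold for that work.
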