Addgene plasmid #138589: pET30b_OmpAT7Sav
Purpose: T7-tagged streptavidin with native C-terminus and periplasmic export signal OmpA; controlled by PT7 promoter; KanR, pBR322 ori
Depositing lab: Markus Jeschek. Depositing organization: ETH Zurich (Swiss Federal Institute of Technology). Publication: Directed evolution of artificial metalloenzymes for in vivo metathesis. Jeschek M, Reuter R, Heinisch T, Trindler C, Klehr J, Panke S, Ward TR. Nature. 2016 Sep 29;537(7622):661-665. doi: 10.1038/nature19114. Epub 2016 Aug 29. PubMed 27571282.
Backbone
  Vector backbone: pET30b
  Backbone manufacturer: Novagen
  Total vector size (bp): 5821
  Vector type: Bacterial Expression, Synthetic Biology
Growth in bacteria
  Bacterial resistance: Kanamycin, 50 μg/mL
  Growth temperature: 37°C
  Growth strain: DH5alpha
  Growth instructions: Glucose can be added to growth media to suppress leaky expression
  Copy number: Low Copy
Gene/Insert
  Gene/Insert name: T7-tagged streptavidin variant with native C-terminus and OmpA signal peptide for periplasmic export (alt name: OmpAT7SAV)
  Species: Synthetic
  Insert size (bp): 537
  Promoter: PT7
  Tag / fusion protein: OmpA export signal (N terminal on insert); T7 tag (N terminal on insert)
  Cloning method: Unknown
  Sequencing primers: 5′ ATGCGTCCGGCGTAGA; 3′ TGCTAGTTATTGCTCAGCGG
Terms and licenses: Academic/Nonprofit Terms; Industry Terms: Not Available to Industry
How to cite: pET30b_OmpAT7Sav was a gift from Markus Jeschek (Addgene plasmid # 138589 ; http://n2t.net/addgene:138589 ; RRID:Addgene_138589)
